Addgene plasmid #13610: integrin alpha9 / alpha2 pWZL Blast2
Depositing lab: Dean Sheppard. Depositing organization: University of California, San Francisco (UCSF).
Backbone
  Vector backbone: pWZL Blast2
  Backbone size w/o insert (bp): 6000
  Vector type: Mammalian Expression, Retroviral
  Selectable markers: Blasticidin
Growth in bacteria
  Bacterial resistance: Ampicillin, 100 μg/mL
  Growth temperature: 37°C
  Growth strain: DH5alpha
  Copy number: High Copy
Gene/Insert
  Gene/Insert name: integrin alpha 9 / alpha 2 (alt name: ITGA9)
  Species: H. sapiens (human)
  Insert size (bp): 3200
  Mutation: Integrin alpha 9 chimera containing the cytoplasmic domain of integrin alpha 2
  GenBank ID: NM_002207
  Entrez Gene: ITGA9 (a.k.a. ALPHA-RLC, ITGA4L, RLC)
  Cloning method: Restriction Enzyme; 5′ cloning site HindIII/SnaBI (destroyed during cloning); 3′ cloning site XbaI/SnaBI (destroyed during cloning)
  Sequencing primers: 5′ pBABE 5'
Terms and licenses: Academic/Nonprofit Terms; Industry Terms: Not Available to Industry
Depositor comments: See author's map for additional restriction enzyme sites. Please see Young et al. (2001), MBC 12:3214 for more information regarding the construction of this chimera.
How to cite: integrin alpha9 / alpha2 pWZL Blast2 was a gift from Dean Sheppard (Addgene plasmid # 13610 ; http://n2t.net/addgene:13610 ; RRID:Addgene_13610)
