[The description below was written by a language model from this plasmid's Addgene catalogue record.]
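Description:
Integrin alpha9 / alpha2 pWZL Blast2 is a retroviral mammalian expression plasmid built on the pWZL Blast2 backbone (about 6 kb without insert). It is maintained in E. coli as a high-copy plasmid under ampicillin selection, and it carries a blasticidin resistance marker so that transduced or transfected mammalian cells can be selected. No feature table accompanies the record, so the promoter, the origin of replication and the arrangement of the viral elements are not explicitly stated. Vectors of the pWZL family generally rely on retroviral long terminal repeats and a packaging signal. This allows the region between the LTRs to be packaged into particles in a packaging cell line and stably integrated into target cells, with the LTR typically driving insert expression.

The payload is an approximately 3.2 kb human cDNA encoding a chimeric integrin subunit: integrin alpha 9 (ITGA9) in which the native cytoplasmic domain has been replaced by the cytoplasmic domain of integrin alpha 2. The fragment was inserted by restriction cloning, joining HindIII and XbaI ends of the insert to SnaBI-cut vector, which destroyed the sites at both junctions. No epitope tags or reporters are recorded.

A tail-swap chimera of this kind is typically used to test which functions of an integrin depend on its alpha-subunit cytoplasmic domain. It keeps the alpha 9 portions outside the cytoplasmic tail, and therefore presumably ligand recognition, while changing the intracellular tail available for signalling and protein interactions. The retroviral format with blasticidin selection suits the generation of stable cell populations expressing the chimera for comparison with wild-type alpha 9 or related chimeras. The record itself does not describe specific experiments and refers to the depositor's publication for details of the chimera's construction.
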