>Addgene plasmid #13610 | integrin alpha9 / alpha2 pWZL Blast2 | addgene partial sequence | sequence record 49512 | pWZL-F 5'-GAACCTCCTCGTTCGACC-3'
CCTCACTCCTTCTCTAGGCGCCGGCCGGATCCAGAATTCACTCGAGATACAGCTTAGAGCGGGCGCTATG
GGGAGCCGGACGCCAGAGTCCCCTCTCCATGCCGTGCAGCTGCGCTGGGGCCCCCGGCGCCGACCCCCGC
TACTGCCGCTGCTATTGCTGCTCGTGCCGCCGCCACCGCGGGTCGGGGGCTACAACCTGGATCCGCAGCG
CCCCGTGCACTTCCAGGGCCCCGCTGACTCGTTCTTCGGCTACGCAGTTCTGGAGCATTTCCACGACAAC
ACGCGCTGGGTCCTTGTGGGCGCACCAAAGGCAGATTCCAAATACAGCCCTTCAGTGAAGTCTCCTGGGG
CTGTGTTTAAGTGCCGTGTTCACACCAACCCTGACCGGAGATGCACCGAACTGGACATGGCTCGAGGGAA
GAATCGGGGCACGTCCTGCGGAAAGACCTGCCGGGAAGACCGCGATGATGAGTGGATGGGGGTGAGCCTG
GCCCGACAGCCCAAGGCTGATGGCCGTGTGTTGGCCTGTGCTCATCGCTGGAAGAACATCTACTATGAAG
CCGACCACATCCTACCCCATGGCTTCTGCTACATCATCCCCTCCAACCTCCAGGCCAAAGGCAGGACGCT
GATCCCTTGCTATGAAGAGTATAAGAAGAAGTACGGAGAGGAACACGGCTCCTGCCAGGCTGGGATAGCG
GGCTTCTTCACCGAGGAGCTGGTGGTGATGGGTGCTCCAGGGTCATTTTATTGGGCTGGAACCATCAAAG
TGCTGAACCTTACGGACAACACCTATTTAAA
