>Addgene plasmid #13610 | integrin alpha9 / alpha2 pWZL Blast2 | addgene partial sequence | sequence record 55757 | pWZL-R 5'-TTCCGGGCCCTCACATTG-3'
GGTCGACTAGATCTTCAATTGTTTTACCTAGATGCATGCTCGAGCGGCCGCAAGAAATCCATGCACGCAA
ACAGCAAACCCTGGCTGGGATGCTGCCGGTTCCCACTGCAGGTAGGTCTGCTGGTTCAGCTACTGAGCTC
TGTGGTCTCATCAATCTCATCTGGATTTTTGGTCATCTTTTCATATTTTCTTTTGAAGAAGCCGAGCTTC
CAGACTAGTACGGCCAGCAGCAGGAAGATGAGGATTCCCACCAACAAACTGATGGCGATGATCCACCCCA
CGACGT
